>Addgene plasmid #193104 | GB2566 | addgene full sequence | sequence record 380407 | Addgene NGS Result
ACCACTCATCGCGACTAGTAGCGGCCGCTGCAGTCCGGCAAAAAAGGGCAAGGTGTCACCACCCTGCCCT
TTTTCTTTAAAACCGAAAAGATTACTTCGCGTTATGCAGGCTTCCTCGCTCACTGACTCGCTGCGCTCGG
TCGTTCGGCTGCGGCGAGCGGTATCAGCTCACTCAAAGGCGGTAATACGGTTATCCACAGAATCAGGGGA
TAACGCAGGAAAGAACATGTGAGCAAAAGGCCAGCAAAAGGCCAGGAACCGTAAAAAGGCCGCGTTGCTG
GCGTTTTTCCACAGGCTCCGCCCCCCTGACGAGCATCACAAAAATCGACGCTCAAGTCAGAGGTGGCGAA
ACCCGACAGGACTATAAAGATACCAGGCGTTTCCCCCTGGAAGCTCCCTCGTGCGCTCTCCTGTTCCGAC
CCTGCCGCTTACCGGATACCTGTCCGCCTTTCTCCCTTCGGGAAGCGTGGCGCTTTCTCATAGCTCACGC
TGTAGGTATCTCAGTTCGGTGTAGGTCGTTCGCTCCAAGCTGGGCTGTGTGCACGAACCCCCCGTTCAGC
CCGACCGCTGCGCCTTATCCGGTAACTATCGTCTTGAGTCCAACCCGGTAAGACACGACTTATCGCCACT
GGCAGCAGCCACTGGTAACAGGATTAGCAGAGCGAGGTATGTAGGCGGTGCTACAGAGTTCTTGAAGTGG
TGGCCTAACTACGGCTACACTAGAAGAACAGTATTTGGTATCTGCGCTCTGCTGAAGCCAGTTACCTTCG
GAAAAAGAGTTGGTAGCTCTTGATCCGGCAAACAAACCACCGCTGGTAGCGGTGGTTTTTTTGTTTGCAA
GCAGCAGATTACGCGCAGAAAAAAAGGATCTCAAGAAGATCCTTTGATCTTTTCTACGGGGTCTGACGCT
CAGTGGAACGAAAACTCACGTTAAGGGATTTTGGTCATGAGATTATCAAAAAGGATCTTCACCTAGATCC
TTTTAAATTAAAAATGAAGTTTTAAATCAATCTAAAGTATATATGAGTAAACTTGGTCTGACAGCTCGAG
GCTTGGATTCTCACCAATAAAAAACGCCCGGCGGCAACCGAGCGTTCTGAACAAATCCAGATGGAGTTCT
GAGGTCATTACTGGATCTATCAACAGGAGTCCAAGCGAGCTCGATATCAAATTACGCCCCGCCCTGCCAC
TCGTCGCAGTACTGTTGTAATTCATTAAGCATTCTGCCGACATGGAAGCCATCACAAACGGCATGATGAA
CCTGAATCGCCAGCGGCATCAGCACCTTGTCGCCTTGCGTATAATATTTGCCCATGGTGAAAACGGGGGC
GAAGAAGTTGTCCATATTGGCCACGTTTAAATCAAAACTGGTGAAACTCACCCAGGGATTGGCTGATACG
AAAAACATATTCTCAATAAACCCTTTAGGGAAATAGGCCAGGTTTTCACCGTAACACGCCACATCTTGCG
AATATATGTGTAGAAACTGCCGGAAATCGTCGTGGTATTCACTCCAGAGTGATGAAAACGTTTCAGTTTG
CTCATGGAAAACGGTGTAACAAGGGTGAACACTATCCCATATCACCAGCTCACCGTCTTTCATTGCCATA
CGAAATTCCGGATGAGCATTCATCAGGCGGGCAAGAATGTGAATAAAGGCCGGATAAAACTTGTGCTTAT
TTTTCTTTACGGTCTTTAAAAAGGCCGTAATATCCAGCTGAACGGTCTGGTTATAGGTACATTGAGCAAC
TGACTGAAATGCCTCAAAATGTTCTTTACGATGCCATTGGGATATATCAACGGTGGTATATCCAGTGATT
TTTTTCTCCATTTTAGCTTCCTTAGCTCCTGAAAATCTCGATAACTCAAAAAATACGCCCGGTAGTGATC
TTATTTCATTATGGTGAAAGTTGGAACCTCTTACGTGCCCGATCAACTCGAGTGCCACCTGACGTCTAAG
AAACCATTATTATCATGACATTAACCTATAAAAATAGGCGTATCACGAGGCAGAATTTCAGATAAAAAAA
ATCCTTAGCTTTCGCTAAGGATGATTTCTGGAATTCGCGGCCGCTTCTAGAGCGATGAGTGGTCTCGTCC
CGTCCTAATACCTCTACGTGCAAGCAGTATAAAAACAAAATACATAAACATAACTAAAATCTCATATCGT
TGTAATTGTCATATACTAGTGGTAATTAAGTCCAGTTACACTTAAGGTTAAATTTGCTGACTCTTTTTTA
CCTTTCATTTCTGAAAATGTGAG
Features (pLannotate 1.2.2; 8 found; start..end, strand, type, name):
     14..33      +  misc_feature   BioBrick suffix: universal suffix for all parts
     34..91      +  terminator     his operon terminator: This putative transcriptin terminator from the E. coli his operon has a 2-bp deletion introduced during synthesis. Its efficiency has not been determined.
    286..874     -  rep_origin     ori: high-copy-number ColE1/pMB1/pBR322/pUC origin of replication
   1057..1151    -  terminator     lambda t0 terminator: transcription terminator from phage lambda
   1175..1831    -  CDS            cat: CAT_ECOLX - Experimental evidence at protein level: Swiss-Prot protein existence level 1. This enzyme is an effector of chloramphenicol resistance in bacteria. From Escherichia coli. This protein is used as a marker in many commonly used cloning vectors, such as pACYC184.
   1832..1929    -  promoter       cat promoter: promoter of the E. coli cat gene encoding chloramphenicol acetyltransferase
   2015..2058    -  terminator     bacterial terminator: putative bacterial transcription terminator
   2061..2082    +  misc_feature   BioBrick prefix: BioBrick prefix for parts that do not start with "ATG"
