[The description below was written by a language model from this plasmid's Addgene catalogue record and pLannotate feature annotations shown in this document.]
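Description:
GB2566 is a small (about 2.3 kb) synthetic-biology part plasmid built on the pUPD2 backbone, the entry-level domestication vector of the GoldenBraid modular cloning system. It is a bacterial storage and assembly plasmid, not an expression vector. It replicates in E. coli from a high-copy ColE1/pUC-type origin and is selected with chloramphenicol through a cat (chloramphenicol acetyltransferase) gene driven by its native cat promoter and followed by the lambda t0 terminator. The cloning region is flanked by BioBrick prefix and suffix sequences. It is also insulated by bacterial transcription terminators, including a his operon terminator, which limit read-through between the backbone and the stored part.

The payload, GB_SynP minSlDFR, is a minimal promoter derived from the SlDFR gene. It consists of 62 bp upstream of the transcription start site together with the 5'UTR. The automated feature table annotates only backbone elements, so the insert itself is not labelled. By elimination it presumably lies in the unannotated stretch between the BioBrick prefix and suffix that spans the origin of the circular map. The exact cloning sites are not recorded.

The part belongs to the GB_SynP collection of modular, dCas9-regulated synthetic promoters for tuning recombinant gene expression in plants. In such a design, a minimal promoter supplies the core transcription initiation region and leader but is expected to have little activity on its own. It would be assembled downstream of synthetic upstream modules carrying target sites for dCas9-based transcriptional activators. This yields composite promoters whose strength depends on the programmable activator.
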