Addgene plasmid #193104: GB2566
Purpose: Minimal promoter of SlDFR gene containing 62bp upstream the transcription start site and the 5'UTR region.
Depositing lab: Diego Orzaez. Depositing organization: Instituto de Biologia Molecular y Celular de Plantas. Publication: GB_SynP: A Modular dCas9-Regulated Synthetic Promoter Collection for Fine-Tuned Recombinant Gene Expression in Plants. Moreno-Gimenez E, Selma S, Calvache C, Orzaez D. ACS Synth Biol. 2022 Sep 16;11(9):3037-3048. doi: 10.1021/acssynbio.2c00238. Epub 2022 Aug 31. PubMed 36044643.
Backbone
  Vector backbone: pUPD2
  Vector type: Synthetic Biology
Growth in bacteria
  Bacterial resistance: Chloramphenicol, 25 μg/mL
  Growth temperature: 37°C
  Growth strain: DH5alpha
  Copy number: High Copy
Gene/Insert
  Gene/Insert name: GB_SynP minSlDFR
  Species: Synthetic
  Cloning method: Restriction Enzyme; 5′ cloning site unknown (unknown if destroyed)
Terms and licenses: Academic/Nonprofit Terms; Industry Terms: Not Available to Industry
How to cite: GB2566 was a gift from Diego Orzaez (Addgene plasmid # 193104 ; http://n2t.net/addgene:193104 ; RRID:Addgene_193104)
